Addgene plasmid #239066: pcDNA-ApplePy1Low
Purpose: Mammalian expression of low affinity red fluorescent pyruvate biosensor ApplePy1Low
Depositing lab: Robert Campbell. Depositing organization: The University of Tokyo. Publication: High-performance genetically-encoded green and red fluorescent biosensors for pyruvate. Imai S, Hario S, Suerte C, Yamaguchi I, Sakoi K, Terai T, Takahashi-Yamashiro K, Campbell RE. bioRxiv 2025.04.17.649293 10.1101/2025.04.17.649293.
Backbone
  Vector backbone: pcDNA3.1
  Vector type: Mammalian Expression
Growth in bacteria
  Bacterial resistance: Ampicillin, 100 μg/mL
  Growth temperature: 37°C
  Growth strain: DH5alpha
  Copy number: High Copy
Gene/Insert
  Gene/Insert name: ApplePy1Low
  Species: Synthetic
  Insert size (bp): 1272
  Cloning method: Restriction Enzyme; 5′ cloning site XhoI (not destroyed); 3′ cloning site HindIII (not destroyed)
Terms and licenses: Academic/Nonprofit Terms; Industry Terms: Not Available to Industry
Depositor comments: Please visit ttps://doi.org/10.1101/2025.04.17.649293 for bioRxiv preprint.
How to cite: pcDNA-ApplePy1Low was a gift from Robert Campbell (Addgene plasmid # 239066 ; http://n2t.net/addgene:239066 ; RRID:Addgene_239066)
