[The description below was written by a language model from this plasmid's Addgene catalogue record and pLannotate feature annotations shown in this document.]
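Description:
pcDNA-ApplePy1Low is a mammalian expression plasmid built on the pcDNA3.1 backbone (about 6.6 kb in the sequenced record) that encodes ApplePy1Low, a synthetic, low-affinity, red fluorescent, genetically encoded biosensor for pyruvate. In E. coli it is propagated from a high-copy ColE1/pUC-type origin and selected with ampicillin through the β-lactamase gene and its native promoter. An f1 origin is also present, which would allow single-stranded DNA production, along with residual lac promoter/operator sequences from the backbone.

The 1,272 bp sensor coding sequence was inserted between XhoI and HindIII sites, both retained, downstream of the human cytomegalovirus immediate early enhancer and promoter and upstream of the bovine growth hormone polyadenylation signal, giving strong constitutive expression in transfected mammalian cells. A T7 promoter between the CMV promoter and the insert permits in vitro transcription or serves as a sequencing primer site. The automated annotation does not recognise the biosensor as such. It labels part of the insert as a fragment of HyPerRed, which most likely reflects a shared red fluorescent protein reporter domain, as the "Apple" in the name suggests, rather than any peroxide-sensing function. The record does not describe the pyruvate-binding portion. The short hits to an HIV-1 LTR, a second SV40 promoter fragment, ble and lacI appear to be minor annotation matches rather than functional elements.

A separate SV40 early promoter drives the neomycin phosphotransferase gene followed by an SV40 polyadenylation signal, allowing G418 selection of stable mammalian lines. The construct is intended for imaging pyruvate in living mammalian cells, and a low-affinity variant would be expected to suit higher concentration ranges.
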