Features (pLannotate 1.2.2; 20 found; start..end, strand, type, name):
    110..489     +  enhancer       CMV enhancer: human cytomegalovirus immediate early enhancer
    490..693     +  promoter       CMV promoter: human cytomegalovirus (CMV) immediate early promoter
    689..722     +  LTR            5' LTR (truncated) (fragment): truncated 5' long terminal repeat (LTR) from HIV-1
    738..756     +  promoter       T7 promoter: promoter for bacteriophage T7 RNA polymerase
   1146..1869    +  CDS            HyPerRed (fragment): red fluorescent genetically encoded indicator for H2O2 ()
   2103..2327    +  polyA_signal   bGH poly(A) signal: bovine growth hormone polyadenylation signal
   2331..2352    +  promoter       SV40 promoter (fragment): SV40 enhancer and early promoter
   2373..2801    +  rep_origin     f1 ori (sequence partly withheld): f1 bacteriophage origin of replication; arrow indicates direction of (+) strand synthesis
   2815..3144    +  promoter       SV40 promoter: SV40 enhancer and early promoter
   3211..4002    +  CDS            neo: KKA2_KLEPN - Also known as kan, nptII. Experimental evidence at protein level: Swiss-Prot protein existence level 1. Resistance to kanamycin, neomycin, paromomycin, ribostamycin, butirosin and gentamicin B. From Klebsiella pneumoniae.
   4026..4184    +  CDS            ble (fragment): BLE_KLEPN - Experimental evidence at protein level: Swiss-Prot protein existence level 1. Binding protein with a strong affinity to the bleomycin family of antibiotics. Binds to CL990; an antimitotic-antibiotic compound. From Klebsiella pneumoniae.
   4179..4300    +  polyA_signal   SV40 poly(A) signal: SV40 polyadenylation signal
   4373..4389    -  protein_bind   lac operator: The lac repressor binds to the lac operator to inhibit transcription in E. coli. This inhibition can be relieved by adding lactose or isopropyl-β-D-thiogalactopyranoside (IPTG). lac repressor encoded by lacI
   4397..4427    -  promoter       lac promoter: promoter for the E. coli lac operon
   4442..4463    -  protein_bind   CAP binding site: CAP binding activates transcription in the presence of cAMP. E. coli catabolite activator protein
   4476..4568    -  CDS            lacI (fragment): lac repressor; lacI; The lac repressor binds to the lac operator to inhibit transcription in E. coli. This inhibition can be relieved by adding lactose or isopropyl-β-D-thiogalactopyranoside (IPTG).
   4751..5339    -  rep_origin     ori: high-copy-number ColE1/pMB1/pBR322/pUC origin of replication
   5510..6370    -  CDS            AmpR: β-lactamase; bla; confers resistance to ampicillin, carbenicillin, and related antibiotics
   6371..6475    -  promoter       AmpR promoter: bla
   6534..6586    -  misc_feature   bom (fragment): basis of mobility region from pBR322
>Addgene plasmid #239066 | pcDNA-ApplePy1Low | addgene full sequence | sequence record 476333 | Addgene NGS Result
AAAATTTAAGCTACAACAAGGCAAGGCTTGACCGACAATTGCATGAAGAATCTGCTTAGGGTTAGGCGTT
TTGCGCTGCTTCGCGATGTACGGGCCAGATATACGCGTTGACATTGATTATTGACTAGTTATTAATAGTA
ATCAATTACGGGGTCATTAGTTCATAGCCCATATATGGAGTTCCGCGTTACATAACTTACGGTAAATGGC
CCGCCTGGCTGACCGCCCAACGACCCCCGCCCATTGACGTCAATAATGACGTATGTTCCCATAGTAACGC
CAATAGGGACTTTCCATTGACGTCAATGGGTGGAGTATTTACGGTAAACTGCCCACTTGGCAGTACATCA
AGTGTATCATATGCCAAGTACGCCCCCTATTGACGTCAATGACGGTAAATGGCCCGCCTGGCATTATGCC
CAGTACATGACCTTATGGGACTTTCCTACTTGGCAGTACATCTACGTATTAGTCATCGCTATTACCATGG
TGATGCGGTTTTGGCAGTACATCAATGGGCGTGGATAGCGGTTTGACTCACGGGGATTTCCAAGTCTCCA
CCCCATTGACGTCAATGGGAGTTTGTTTTGGCACCAAAATCAACGGGACTTTCCAAAATGTCGTAACAAC
TCCGCCCCATTGACGCAAATGGGCGGTAGGCGTGTACGGTGGGAGGTCTATATAAGCAGAGCTCTCTGGC
TAACTAGAGAACCCACTGCTTACTGGCTTATCGAAATTAATACGACTCACTATAGGGAGACCCAAGCTGG
CTAGCGTGCCGCCACCATGGCCTCGAGAATGGTGCAATCTTTCTCCGATCCGCTGGTAGAACTGCTTTCC
GATCACCCGGAATCCCAATATGACTTGCTCGAAACGCGCCATGCGCTGGAAGGGATCGCAGCATATTACG
CTGCCTTGTGCAGCTCAGATGAAGAGAAAGAGAGGATCAGAGAGTTGCATCATGCGATTGAGCTTGCCCA
ACAAAGTGGTGATCTCGATGCCGAAAGTAACGCTGTACTTCAGTATCAAATCGCGGTGACCGAGGCAGCG
CACAATGTGGTCCTTTTGCACTTGTTGAGATATATGGAGCCTATGCTCGCACAGAATATCCGACATAACT
TTGAGCTGCTGTACTCTGGTACGGTGGTTTCCGAGCGGATGTTCCCCGAGGACGGCGCCCTGAAGAGCGA
GGTCAAGAAGGGGCTGAGGCTGAAGGACGGCGGCCACTACGCCGTGGAGGTCAAGACCACCTACAAGGCC
AAGAAGCCCGTGCCCCTGCCCGGCGCCTACATCGTCGACATCATGTTGGACATCGTGTCCCACAACGAGG
ACTACACTATCGTGGAACAGTTCGAACGCGCCGAGGGCCGCCACCCCACCGGCGGCCTGGACGAGCTGTA
CAAGGGAGGTACAGGCGGGAGTCTGGTAAGCAAGGGCGAGGAGGATGACATGGCCATCGTCAAGGAGTTC
ATGCGCTTCAAGGTGCACATGGAGGGCTCCGTTAACGGCCACGAGTTCGAGATCGAAGGCGAGGGCGAGG
GCCGCCCCTACGAGGCCTTTCAGACTGCTAAGCTGAAGGTGACCAAGGGTGGCCCCCTGCCCTTCGCCTG
GGACATCTTATCCCCTCAGTTCATGTACGGCTCCAAGGCCTACATTAAGCACCCAGCCGATATCCCCGAC
TACTTCAAGCTGTCCTTCCCCGAGGGCTTCAGCTGGGAGCGCGTGATGTACTTCGAGGACGGCGGCATTA
TTCACGTTAACCAGGACTCCTCCCTGCAGGACGGCGTATTTATCTACAAGGTGAAGCTGCGCGGCACCAA
CTTCCCCCCCGACGGCCCCGTAATGCAGATGAAGACCATGGGCTGGGAGTCGGGTTGGCGACGAGAGATG
CTGCCGCTCGTGGCCTCCCATCGCACTCGCATATTTGAAGCTATTATGGCAGGAAAACCGGAGGAAGCCA
GGGAAGCGTCACATAGACACTTGGCCTTTATTAAGGAAATCCTGCTGGACCGGTCAAGGGGGGAATCACG
CCGCGAACTCTCATTGAGAAGGCTGGAGCAAAGAGAGAATTGAAAGCTTGGTAAACCGCTGATCAGCCTC
GACTGTGCCTTCTAGTTGCCAGCCATCTGTTGTTTGCCCCTCCCCCGTGCCTTCCTTGACCCTGGAAGGT
GCCACTCCCACTGTCCTTTCCTAATAAAATGAGGAAATTGCATCGCATTGTCTGAGTAGGTGTCATTCTA
TTCTGGGGGGTGGGGTGGGGCAGGACAGCAAGGGGGAGGATTGGGAAGACAATAGCAGGCATGCTGGGGA
TGCGGTGGGCTCTATGGCTTCTGAGGCGGAAAGAACCAGCTGGGGCTCTAGGGGGTATCCCC
[124 nt withheld, positions 2373-2496]
C
[91 nt withheld, positions 2498-2588]
A
[49 nt withheld, positions 2590-2638]
CCTTTGACGTTGGAGTCCACGTTCTTT
[37 nt withheld, positions 2666-2702]
ACCCTATCTCGGTCTATTCTTTTGATTTATAAGGGATTTTGCCGATTTCGGCCTATTGGTTAAAAAATGA
GCTGATTTAACAAAAATTTAACGCGAATTAATTCTGTGGAATGTGTGTCAGTTAGGGTGTGGAAAGTCCC
CAGGCTCCCCAGCAGGCAGAAGTATGCAAAGCATGCATCTCAATTAGTCAGCAACCAGGTGTGGAAAGTC
CCCAGGCTCCCCAGCAGGCAGAAGTATGCAAAGCATGCATCTCAATTAGTCAGCAACCATAGTCCCGCCC
CTAACTCCGCCCATCCCGCCCCTAACTCCGCCCAGTTCCGCCCATTCTCCGCCCCATGGCTGACTAATTT
TTTTTATTTATGCAGAGGCCGAGGCCGCCTCTGCCTCTGAGCTATTCCAGAAGTAGTGAGGAGGCTTTTT
TGGAGGCCTAGGCTTTTGCAAAAAGCTCCCGGGAGCTTGTATATCCATTTTCGGATCTGATCAAGAGACA
GGATGAGGATCGTTTCGCATGATTGAACAAGATGGATTGCACGCAGGTTCTCCGGCCGCTTGGGTGGAGA
GGCTATTCGGCTATGACTGGGCACAACAGACAATCGGCTGCTCTGATGCCGCCGTGTTCCGGCTGTCAGC
GCAGGGGCGCCCGGTTCTTTTTGTCAAGACCGACCTGTCCGGTGCCCTGAATGAACTGCAGGACGAGGCA
GCGCGGCTATCGTGGCTGGCCACGACGGGCGTTCCTTGCGCAGCTGTGCTCGACGTTGTCACTGAAGCGG
GAAGGGACTGGCTGCTATTGGGCGAAGTGCCGGGGCAGGATCTCCTGTCATCTCACCTTGCTCCTGCCGA
GAAAGTATCCATCATGGCTGATGCAATGCGGCGGCTGCATACGCTTGATCCGGCTACCTGCCCATTCGAC
CACCAAGCGAAACATCGCATCGAGCGAGCACGTACTCGGATGGAAGCCGGTCTTGTCGATCAGGATGATC
TGGACGAAGAGCATCAGGGGCTCGCGCCAGCCGAACTGTTCGCCAGGCTCAAGGCGCGCATGCCCGACGG
CGAGGATCTCGTCGTGACCCATGGCGATGCCTGCTTGCCGAATATCATGGTGGAAAATGGCCGCTTTTCT
GGATTCATCGACTGTGGCCGGCTGGGTGTGGCGGACCGCTATCAGGACATAGCGTTGGCTACCCGTGATA
TTGCTGAAGAGCTTGGCGGCGAATGGGCTGACCGCTTCCTCGTGCTTTACGGTATCGCCGCTCCCGATTC
GCAGCGCATCGCCTTCTATCGCCTTCTTGACGAGTTCTTCTGAGCGGGACTCTGGGGTTCGAAATGACCG
ACCAAGCGACGCCCAACCTGCCATCACGAGATTTCGATTCCACCGCCGCCTTCTATGAAAGGTTGGGCTT
CGGAATCGTTTTCCGGGACGCCGGCTGGATGATCCTCCAGCGCGGGGATCTCATGCTGGAGTTCTTCGCC
CACCCCAACTTGTTTATTGCAGCTTATAATGGTTACAAATAAAGCAATAGCATCACAAATTTCACAAATA
AAGCATTTTTTTCACTGCATTCTAGTTGTGGTTTGTCCAAACTCATCAATGTATCTTATCATGTCTGTAT
ACCGTCGACCTCTAGCTAGAGCTTGGCGTAATCATGGTCATAGCTGTTTCCTGTGTGAAATTGTTATCCG
CTCACAATTCCACACAACATACGAGCCGGAAGCATAAAGTGTAAAGCCTGGGGTGCCTAATGAGTGAGCT
AACTCACATTAATTGCGTTGCGCTCACTGCCCGCTTTCCAGTCGGGAAACCTGTCGTGCCAGCTGCATTA
ATGAATCGGCCAACGCGCGGGGAGAGGCGGTTTGCGTATTGGGCGCTCTTCCGCTTCCTCGCTCACTGAC
TCGCTGCGCTCGGTCGTTCGGCTGCGGCGAGCGGTATCAGCTCACTCAAAGGCGGTAATACGGTTATCCA
CAGAATCAGGGGATAACGCAGGAAAGAACATGTGAGCAAAAGGCCAGCAAAAGGCCAGGAACCGTAAAAA
GGCCGCGTTGCTGGCGTTTTTCCATAGGCTCCGCCCCCCTGACGAGCATCACAAAAATCGACGCTCAAGT
CAGAGGTGGCGAAACCCGACAGGACTATAAAGATACCAGGCGTTTCCCCCTGGAAGCTCCCTCGTGCGCT
CTCCTGTTCCGACCCTGCCGCTTACCGGATACCTGTCCGCCTTTCTCCCTTCGGGAAGCGTGGCGCTTTC
TCATAGCTCACGCTATAGGTATCTCAGTTCGGTGTAGGTCGTTCGCTCCAAGCTGGGCTGTGTGCACGAA
CCCCCCGTTCAGCCCGACCGCTGCGCCTTATCCGGTAACTATCGTCTTGAGTCCAACCCGGTAAGACACG
ACTTATCGCCACTGGCAGCAGCCACTGGTAACAGGATTAGCAGAGCGAGGTATGTAGGCGGTGCTACAGA
GTTCTTGAAGTGGTGGCCTAACTACGGCTACACTAGAAGAACAGTATTTGGTATCTGCGCTCTGCTGAAG
CCAGTTACCTTCGGAAAAAGAGTTGGTAGCTCTTGATCCGGCAAACAAACCACCGCTGGTAGCGGTGGTT
TTTTTGTTTGCAAGCAGCAGATTACGCGCAGAAAAAAAGGATCTCAAGAAGATCCTTTGATCTTTTCTAC
GGGGTCTGACGCTCAGTGGAACGAAAACTCACGTTAAGGGATTTTGGTCATGAGATTATCAAAAAGGATC
TTCACCTAGATCCTTTTAAATTAAAAATGAAGTTTTAAATCAATCTAAAGTATATATGAGTAAACTTGGT
CTGACAGTTACCAATGCTTAATCAGTGAGGCACCTATCTCAGCGATCTGTCTATTTCGTTCATCCATAGT
TGCCTGACTCCCCGTCGTGTAGATAACTACGATACGGGAGGGCTTACCATCTGGCCCCAGTGCTGCAATG
ATACCGCGAGACCCACGCTCACCGGCTCCAGATTTATCAGCAATAAACCAGCCAGCCGGAAGGGCCGAGC
GCAGAAGTGGTCCTGCAACTTTATCCGCCTCCATCCAGTCTATTAATTGTTGCCGGGAAGCTAGAGTAAG
TAGTTCGCCAGTTAATAGTTTGCGCAACGTTGTTGCCATTGCTACAGGCATCGTGGTGTCACGCTCGTCG
TTTGGTATGGCTTCATTCAGCTCCGGTTCCCAACGATCAAGGCGAGTTACATGATCCCCCATGTTGTGCA
AAAAAGCGGTTAGCTCCTTCGGTCCTCCGATCGTTGTCAGAAGTAAGTTGGCCGCAGTGTTATCACTCAT
GGTTATGGCAGCACTGCATAATTCTCTTACTGTCATGCCATCCGTAAGATGCTTTTCTGTGACTGGTGAG
TACTCAACCAAGTCATTCTGAGAATAGTGTATGCGGCGACCGAGTTGCTCTTGCCCGGCGTCAATACGGG
ATAATACCGCGCCACATAGCAGAACTTTAAAAGTGCTCATCATTGGAAAACGTTCTTCGGGGCGAAAACT
CTCAAGGATCTTACCGCTGTTGAGATCCAGTTCGATGTAACCCACTCGTGCACCCAACTGATCTTCAGCA
TCTTTTACTTTCACCAGCGTTTCTGGGTGAGCAAAAACAGGAAGGCAAAATGCCGCAAAAAAGGGAATAA
GGGCGACACGGAAATGTTGAATACTCATACTCTTCCTTTTTCAATATTATTGAAGCATTTATCAGGGTTA
TTGTCTCATGAGCGGATACATATTTGAATGTATTTAGAAAAATAAACAAATAGGGGTTCCGCGCACATTT
CCCCGAAAAGTGCCACCTGACGTCGACGGATCGGGAGATCTCCCGATCCCCTATGGTGCACTCTCAGTAC
AATCTGCTCTGATGCCGCATAGTTAAGCCAGTATCTGCTCCCTGCTTGTGTGTTGGAGGTCGCTGAGTAG
TGCGCGAGC
